>Addgene plasmid #121170 | CAG-ABEmax-P2A-EGFP-ires-puro | addgene full sequence | sequence record 234985 | Addgene NGS Result
TTGTCATAGTAATGATTGGGTGGAAACATTCCAGGCCTGGGTGGAGAGGCTTTTTGCTTCCTCTTGCAAA
ACCACACTGACATTCCAGGCCTGGGTGGAGAGGCTTTTTGCTTCCTCTTGCAAAACCACACTGCCCTCTG
GAGGGCAGTTGCCTAGCAACTAATTAAAAGAGGATGTCGCACGGCCAGCTGCGGTCAGTTAGTCACTTCC
TGCTTAACTGACTTGACATTTTCTATTTTAAGAGTCGGGAGGAAAATTACTGTGTTGGAGGCCCTCCGCC
ATCTTCTGAAGCTGAATCGAATTAACTTGTTTATTGCAGCTTATAATGGTTACAAATAAAGCAATAGCAT
CACAAATTTCACAAATAAAGCATTTTTTTCACTGCATTCTAGTTGTGGTTTGTCCAAACTCATCAATGTA
TCTTATCATGTCTGGATCTGATATCATCGTCGACATTGATTATTGACTAGTTATTAATAGTAATCAATTA
CGGGGTCATTAGTTCATAGCCCATATATGGAGTTCCGCGTTACATAACTTACGGTAAATGGCCCGCCTGG
CTGACCGCCCAACGACCCCCGCCCATTGACGTCAATAATGACGTATGTTCCCATAGTAACGCCAATAGGG
ACTTTCCATTGACGTCAATGGGTGGAGTATTTACGGTAAACTGCCCACTTGGCAGTACATCAAGTGTATC
ATATGCCAAGTACGCCCCCTATTGACGTCAATGACGGTAAATGGCCCGCCTGGCATTATGCCCAGTACAT
GACCTTATGGGACTTTCCTACTTGGCAGTACATCTACGTATTAGTCATCGCTATTACCATGGTCGAGGTG
AGCCCCACGTTCTGCTTCACTCTCCCCATCTCCCCCCCCTCCCCACCCCCAATTTTGTATTTATTTATTT
TTTAATTATTTTGTGCAGCGATGGGGGCGGGGGGGGGGGGGGGGCGCGCGCCAGGCGGGGCGGGGCGGGG
CGAGGGGCGGGGCGGGGCGAGGCGGAGAGGTGCGGCGGCAGCCAATCAGAGCGGCGCGCTCCGAAAGTTT
CCTTTTATGGCGAGGCGGCGGCGGCGGCGGCCCTATAAAAAGCGAAGCGCGCGGCGGGCGGGAGTCGCTG
CGCGCTGCCTTCGCCCCGTGCCCCGCTCCGCCGCCGCCTCGCGCCGCCCGCCCCGGCTCTGACTGACCGC
GTTACTCCCACAGGTGAGCGGGCGGGACGGCCCTTCTCCTCCGGGCTGTAATTAGCGCTTGGTTTAATGA
CGGCTTGTTTCTTTTCTGTGGCTGCGTGAAAGCCTTGAGGGGCTCCGGGAGGGCCCTTTGTGCGGGGGGA
GCGGCTCGGGGGGTGCGTGCGTGTGTGTGTGCGTGGGGAGCGCCGCGTGCGGCTCCGCGCTGCCCGGCGG
CTGTGAGCGCTGCGGGCGCGGCGCGGGGCTTTGTGCGCTCCGCAGTGTGCGCGAGGGGAGCGCGGCCGGG
GGCGGTGCCCCGCGGTGCGGGGGGGGCTGCGAGGGGAACAAAGGCTGCGTGCGGGGTGTGTGCGTGGGGG
GGTGAGCAGGGGGTGTGGGCGCGTCGGTCGGGCTGCAACCCCCCCTGCACCCCCCTCCCCGAGTTGCTGA
GCACGGCCCGGCTTCGGGTGCGGGGCTCCGTACGGGGCGTGGCGCGGGGCTCGCCGTGCCGGGCGGGGGG
TGGCGGCAGGTGGGGGTGCCGGGCGGGGCGGGGCCGCCTCGGGCCGGGGAGGGCTCGGGGGAGGGGCGCG
GCGGCCCCCGGAGCGCCGGCGGCTGTCGAGGCGCGGCGAGCCGCAGCCATTGCCTTTTATGGTAATCGTG
CGAGAGGGCGCAGGGACTTCCTTTGTCCCAAATCTGTGCGGAGCCGAAATCTGGGAGGCGCCGCCGCACC
CCCTCTAGCGGGCGCGGGGCGAAGCGGTGCGGCGCCGGCAGGAAGGAAATGGGCGGGGAGGGCCTTCGTG
CGTCGCCGCGCCGCCGTCCCCTTCTCCCTCTCCAGCCTCGGGGCTGTCCGCGGGGGGACGGCTGCCTTCG
GGGGGGACGGGGCAGGGCGGGGTTCGGCTTCTGGCGTGTGACCGGCGGCTCTAGAGCCTCTGCTAACCAT
GTTCATGCCTTCTTCTTTTTCCTACAGCTCCTGGGCAACGTGCTGGCCGCTAATACGACTCACTATAGGG
AGAGCCGCCACCATGAAACGGACAGCCGACGGAAGCGAGTTCGAGTCACCAAAGAAGAAGCGGAAAGTCT
CTGAAGTCGAGTTTAGCCACGAGTATTGGATGAGGCACGCACTGACCCTGGCAAAGCGAGCATGGGATGA
AAGAGAAGTCCCCGTGGGCGCCGTGCTGGTGCACAACAATAGAGTGATCGGAGAGGGATGGAACAGGCCA
ATCGGCCGCCACGACCCTACCGCACACGCAGAGATCATGGCACTGAGGCAGGGAGGCCTGGTCATGCAGA
ATTACCGCCTGATCGATGCCACCCTGTATGTGACACTGGAGCCATGCGTGATGTGCGCAGGAGCAATGAT
CCACAGCAGGATCGGAAGAGTGGTGTTCGGAGCACGGGACGCCAAGACCGGCGCAGCAGGCTCCCTGATG
GATGTGCTGCACCACCCCGGCATGAACCACCGGGTGGAGATCACAGAGGGAATCCTGGCAGACGAGTGCG
CCGCCCTGCTGAGCGATTTCTTTAGAATGCGGAGACAGGAGATCAAGGCCCAGAAGAAGGCACAGAGCTC
CACCGACTCTGGAGGATCTAGCGGAGGATCCTCTGGAAGCGAGACACCAGGCACAAGCGAGTCCGCCACA
CCAGAGAGCTCCGGCGGCTCCTCCGGAGGATCCTCTGAGGTGGAGTTTTCCCACGAGTACTGGATGAGAC
ATGCCCTGACCCTGGCCAAGAGGGCACGCGATGAGAGGGAGGTGCCTGTGGGAGCCGTGCTGGTGCTGAA
CAATAGAGTGATCGGCGAGGGCTGGAACAGAGCCATCGGCCTGCACGACCCAACAGCCCATGCCGAAATT
ATGGCCCTGAGACAGGGCGGCCTGGTCATGCAGAACTACAGACTGATTGACGCCACCCTGTACGTGACAT
TCGAGCCTTGCGTGATGTGCGCCGGCGCCATGATCCACTCTAGGATCGGCCGCGTGGTGTTTGGCGTGAG
GAACGCAAAAACCGGCGCCGCAGGCTCCCTGATGGACGTGCTGCACTACCCCGGCATGAATCACCGCGTC
GAAATTACCGAGGGAATCCTGGCAGATGAATGTGCCGCCCTGCTGTGCTATTTCTTTCGGATGCCTAGAC
AGGTGTTCAATGCTCAGAAGAAGGCCCAGAGCTCCACCGACTCCGGAGGATCTAGCGGAGGCTCCTCTGG
CTCTGAGACACCTGGCACAAGCGAGAGCGCAACACCTGAAAGCAGCGGGGGCAGCAGCGGGGGGTCAGAC
AAGAAGTACAGCATCGGCCTGGCCATCGGCACCAACTCTGTGGGCTGGGCCGTGATCACCGACGAGTACA
AGGTGCCCAGCAAGAAATTCAAGGTGCTGGGCAACACCGACCGGCACAGCATCAAGAAGAACCTGATCGG
AGCCCTGCTGTTCGACAGCGGCGAAACAGCCGAGGCCACCCGGCTGAAGAGAACCGCCAGAAGAAGATAC
ACCAGACGGAAGAACCGGATCTGCTATCTGCAAGAGATCTTCAGCAACGAGATGGCCAAGGTGGACGACA
GCTTCTTCCACAGACTGGAAGAGTCCTTCCTGGTGGAAGAGGATAAGAAGCACGAGCGGCACCCCATCTT
CGGCAACATCGTGGACGAGGTGGCCTACCACGAGAAGTACCCCACCATCTACCACCTGAGAAAGAAACTG
GTGGACAGCACCGACAAGGCCGACCTGCGGCTGATCTATCTGGCCCTGGCCCACATGATCAAGTTCCGGG
GCCACTTCCTGATCGAGGGCGACCTGAACCCCGACAACAGCGACGTGGACAAGCTGTTCATCCAGCTGGT
GCAGACCTACAACCAGCTGTTCGAGGAAAACCCCATCAACGCCAGCGGCGTGGACGCCAAGGCCATCCTG
TCTGCCAGACTGAGCAAGAGCAGACGGCTGGAAAATCTGATCGCCCAGCTGCCCGGCGAGAAGAAGAATG
GCCTGTTCGGAAACCTGATTGCCCTGAGCCTGGGCCTGACCCCCAACTTCAAGAGCAACTTCGACCTGGC
CGAGGATGCCAAACTGCAGCTGAGCAAGGACACCTACGACGACGACCTGGACAACCTGCTGGCCCAGATC
GGCGACCAGTACGCCGACCTGTTTCTGGCCGCCAAGAACCTGTCCGACGCCATCCTGCTGAGCGACATCC
TGAGAGTGAACACCGAGATCACCAAGGCCCCCCTGAGCGCCTCTATGATCAAGAGATACGACGAGCACCA
CCAGGACCTGACCCTGCTGAAAGCTCTCGTGCGGCAGCAGCTGCCTGAGAAGTACAAAGAGATTTTCTTC
GACCAGAGCAAGAACGGCTACGCCGGCTACATTGACGGCGGAGCCAGCCAGGAAGAGTTCTACAAGTTCA
TCAAGCCCATCCTGGAAAAGATGGACGGCACCGAGGAACTGCTCGTGAAGCTGAACAGAGAGGACCTGCT
GCGGAAGCAGCGGACCTTCGACAACGGCAGCATCCCCCACCAGATCCACCTGGGAGAGCTGCACGCCATT
CTGCGGCGGCAGGAAGATTTTTACCCATTCCTGAAGGACAACCGGGAAAAGATCGAGAAGATCCTGACCT
TCCGCATCCCCTACTACGTGGGCCCTCTGGCCAGGGGAAACAGCAGATTCGCCTGGATGACCAGAAAGAG
CGAGGAAACCATCACCCCCTGGAACTTCGAGGAAGTGGTGGACAAGGGCGCTTCCGCCCAGAGCTTCATC
GAGCGGATGACCAACTTCGATAAGAACCTGCCCAACGAGAAGGTGCTGCCCAAGCACAGCCTGCTGTACG
AGTACTTCACCGTGTATAACGAGCTGACCAAAGTGAAATACGTGACCGAGGGAATGAGAAAGCCCGCCTT
CCTGAGCGGCGAGCAGAAAAAGGCCATCGTGGACCTGCTGTTCAAGACCAACCGGAAAGTGACCGTGAAG
CAGCTGAAAGAGGACTACTTCAAGAAAATCGAGTGCTTCGACTCCGTGGAAATCTCCGGCGTGGAAGATC
GGTTCAACGCCTCCCTGGGCACATACCACGATCTGCTGAAAATTATCAAGGACAAGGACTTCCTGGACAA
TGAGGAAAACGAGGACATTCTGGAAGATATCGTGCTGACCCTGACACTGTTTGAGGACAGAGAGATGATC
GAGGAACGGCTGAAAACCTATGCCCACCTGTTCGACGACAAAGTGATGAAGCAGCTGAAGCGGCGGAGAT
ACACCGGCTGGGGCAGGCTGAGCCGGAAGCTGATCAACGGCATCCGGGACAAGCAGTCCGGCAAGACAAT
CCTGGATTTCCTGAAGTCCGACGGCTTCGCCAACAGAAACTTCATGCAGCTGATCCACGACGACAGCCTG
ACCTTTAAAGAGGACATCCAGAAAGCCCAGGTGTCCGGCCAGGGCGATAGCCTGCACGAGCACATTGCCA
ATCTGGCCGGCAGCCCCGCCATTAAGAAGGGCATCCTGCAGACAGTGAAGGTGGTGGACGAGCTCGTGAA
AGTGATGGGCCGGCACAAGCCCGAGAACATCGTGATCGAAATGGCCAGAGAGAACCAGACCACCCAGAAG
GGACAGAAGAACAGCCGCGAGAGAATGAAGCGGATCGAAGAGGGCATCAAAGAGCTGGGCAGCCAGATCC
TGAAAGAACACCCCGTGGAAAACACCCAGCTGCAGAACGAGAAGCTGTACCTGTACTACCTGCAGAATGG
GCGGGATATGTACGTGGACCAGGAACTGGACATCAACCGGCTGTCCGACTACGATGTGGACCATATCGTG
CCTCAGAGCTTTCTGAAGGACGACTCCATCGACAACAAGGTGCTGACCAGAAGCGACAAGAACCGGGGCA
AGAGCGACAACGTGCCCTCCGAAGAGGTCGTGAAGAAGATGAAGAACTACTGGCGGCAGCTGCTGAACGC
CAAGCTGATTACCCAGAGAAAGTTCGACAATCTGACCAAGGCCGAGAGAGGCGGCCTGAGCGAACTGGAT
AAGGCCGGCTTCATCAAGAGACAGCTGGTGGAAACCCGGCAGATCACAAAGCACGTGGCACAGATCCTGG
ACTCCCGGATGAACACTAAGTACGACGAGAATGACAAGCTGATCCGGGAAGTGAAAGTGATCACCCTGAA
GTCCAAGCTGGTGTCCGATTTCCGGAAGGATTTCCAGTTTTACAAAGTGCGCGAGATCAACAACTACCAC
CACGCCCACGACGCCTACCTGAACGCCGTCGTGGGAACCGCCCTGATCAAAAAGTACCCTAAGCTGGAAA
GCGAGTTCGTGTACGGCGACTACAAGGTGTACGACGTGCGGAAGATGATCGCCAAGAGCGAGCAGGAAAT
CGGCAAGGCTACCGCCAAGTACTTCTTCTACAGCAACATCATGAACTTTTTCAAGACCGAGATTACCCTG
GCCAACGGCGAGATCCGGAAGCGGCCTCTGATCGAGACAAACGGCGAAACCGGGGAGATCGTGTGGGATA
AGGGCCGGGATTTTGCCACCGTGCGGAAAGTGCTGAGCATGCCCCAAGTGAATATCGTGAAAAAGACCGA
GGTGCAGACAGGCGGCTTCAGCAAAGAGTCTATCCTGCCCAAGAGGAACAGCGATAAGCTGATCGCCAGA
AAGAAGGACTGGGACCCTAAGAAGTACGGCGGCTTCGACAGCCCCACCGTGGCCTATTCTGTGCTGGTGG
TGGCCAAAGTGGAAAAGGGCAAGTCCAAGAAACTGAAGAGTGTGAAAGAGCTGCTGGGGATCACCATCAT
GGAAAGAAGCAGCTTCGAGAAGAATCCCATCGACTTTCTGGAAGCCAAGGGCTACAAAGAAGTGAAAAAG
GACCTGATCATCAAGCTGCCTAAGTACTCCCTGTTCGAGCTGGAAAACGGCCGGAAGAGAATGCTGGCCT
CTGCCGGCGAACTGCAGAAGGGAAACGAACTGGCCCTGCCCTCCAAATATGTGAACTTCCTGTACCTGGC
CAGCCACTATGAGAAGCTGAAGGGCTCCCCCGAGGATAATGAGCAGAAACAGCTGTTTGTGGAACAGCAC
AAGCACTACCTGGACGAGATCATCGAGCAGATCAGCGAGTTCTCCAAGAGAGTGATCCTGGCCGACGCTA
ATCTGGACAAAGTGCTGTCCGCCTACAACAAGCACCGGGATAAGCCCATCAGAGAGCAGGCCGAGAATAT
CATCCACCTGTTTACCCTGACCAATCTGGGAGCCCCTGCCGCCTTCAAGTACTTTGACACCACCATCGAC
CGGAAGAGGTACACCAGCACCAAAGAGGTGCTGGACGCCACCCTGATCCACCAGAGCATCACCGGCCTGT
ACGAGACACGGATCGACCTGTCTCAGCTGGGAGGTGACTCTGGCGGCTCAAAAAGAACCGCCGACGGCAG
CGAATTCGAGCCCAAGAAGAAGAGGAAAGTCGGAAGCGGAGCTACTAACTTCAGCCTGCTGAAGCAGGCT
GGAGACGTGGAGGAGAACCCTGGACCTATGGTGAGCAAGGGCGAGGAGCTGTTCACCGGGGTGGTGCCCA
TCCTGGTCGAGCTGGACGGCGACGTAAACGGCCACAAGTTCAGCGTGTCCGGCGAGGGCGAGGGCGATGC
CACCTACGGCAAGCTGACCCTGAAGTTCATCTGCACCACCGGCAAGCTGCCCGTGCCCTGGCCCACCCTC
GTGACCACCCTGACCTATGGAGTGCAGTGCTTCAGCCGCTACCCCGACCACATGAAGCAGCACGACTTCT
TCAAGTCCGCCATGCCCGAAGGCTACGTCCAGGAGCGCACCATCTTCTTCAAGGACGACGGCAACTACAA
GACCCGCGCCGAGGTGAAGTTCGAGGGCGACACCCTGGTGAACCGCATCGAGCTGAAGGGCATCGACTTC
AAGGAGGACGGCAACATCCTGGGGCACAAGCTGGAGTACAACTACAACAGCCACAACGTCTATATCATGG
CCGACAAGCAGAAGAACGGCATCAAGGTGAACTTCAAGATCCGCCACAACATCGAGGACGGCAGCGTGCA
GCTCGCCGACCACTACCAGCAGAACACCCCCATCGGCGACGGCCCCGTGCTGCTGCCCGACAACCACTAC
CTGAGCACCCAGTCCGCCCTGAGCAAAGACCCCAACGAGAAGCGCGATCACATGGTCCTGCTGGAGTTCG
TGACCGCCGCCGGGATCACTCTCGGCATGGACGAGCTGTACAAGTAATTTAAAGAATTCCGCCCCCCCCC
CCTCTCCCTCCCCCCCCCCTAACGTTACTGGCCGAAGCCGCTTGGAATAAGGCCGGTGTGCGTTTGTCTA
TATGTTATTTTCCACCATATTGCCGTCTTTTGGCAATGTGAGGGCCCGGAAACCTGGCCCTGTCTTCTTG
ACGAGCATTCCTAGGGGTCTTTCCCCTCTCGCCAAAGGAATGCAAGGTCTGTTGAATGTCGTGAAGGAAG
CAGTTCCTCTGGAAGCTTCTTGAAGACAAACAACGTCTGTAGCGACCCTTTGCAGGCAGCGGAACCCCCC
ACCTGGCGACAGGTGCCTCTGCGGCCAAAAGCCACGTGTATAAGATACACCTGCAAAGGCGGCACAACCC
CAGTGCCACGTTGTGAGTTGGATAGTTGTGGAAAGAGTCAAATGGCTCTCCTCAAGCGTATTCAACAAGG
GGCTGAAGGATGCCCAGAAGGTACCCCATTGTATGGGATCTGATCTGGGGCCTCGGTGCACATGCTTTAC
ATGTGTTTAGTCGAGGTTAAAAAAACGTCTAGGCCCCCCGAACCACGGGGACGTGGTTTTCCTTTGAAAA
ACACGATGATAATATGGCCACAACCATGACCGAGTACAAGCCCACGGTGCGCCTCGCCACCCGCGACGAC
GTCCCCAGGGCCGTACGCACCCTCGCCGCCGCGTTCGCCGACTACCCCGCCACGCGCCACACCGTCGATC
CGGACCGCCACATCGAGCGGGTCACCGAGCTGCAAGAACTCTTCCTCACGCGCGTCGGGCTCGACATCGG
CAAGGTGTGGGTCGCGGACGACGGCGCCGCGGTGGCGGTCTGGACCACGCCGGAGAGCGTCGAAGCGGGG
GCGGTGTTCGCCGAGATCGGCCCGCGCATGGCCGAGTTGAGCGGTTCCCGGCTGGCCGCGCAGCAACAGA
TGGAAGGCCTCCTGGCGCCGCACCGGCCCAAGGAGCCCGCGTGGTTCCTGGCCACCGTCGGCGTCTCGCC
CGACCACCAGGGCAAGGGTCTGGGCAGCGCCGTCGTGCTCCCCGGAGTGGAGGCGGCCGAGCGCGCCGGG
GTGCCCGCCTTCCTGGAGACCTCCGCGCCCCGCAACCTCCCCTTCTACGAGCGGCTCGGCTTCACCGTCA
CCGCCGACGTCGAGGTGCCCGAAGGACCGCGCACCTGGTGCATGACCCGCAAGCCCGGTGCCTGACGCCC
GCCCCACGACCCGCAGCGCCCGACCGAAAGGAGCGCACGACCCCATGCATCGATGATCTAGAGCTCGCTG
ATCAGCCTCGACTGTGCCTTCTAGTTGCCAGCCATCTGTTGTTTGCCCCTCCCCCGTGCCTTCCTTGACC
CTGGAAGGTGCCACTCCCACTGTCCTTTCCTAATAAAATGAGGAAATTGCATCGCATTGTCTGAGTAGGT
GTCATTCTATTCTGGGGGGTGGGGTGGGGCAGGACAGCAAGGGGGAGGATTGGGAAGACAATAGCAGGCA
TGCTGGGGATGCGGTGGGCTCTATGGCTTCTGAGGCGGAAAGAACCTGCAGCCCAAGCTTGGCGTAATCA
TGGTCATAGCTGTTTCCTGTGTGAAATTGTTATCCGCTCACAATTCCACACAACATACGAGCCGGAAGCA
TAAAGTGTAAAGCCTGGGGTGCCTAATGAGTGAGCTAACTCACATTAATTGCGTTGCGCTCACTGCCCGC
TTTCCAGTCGGGAAACCTGTCGTGCCAGCGGATCCGCATCTCAATTAGTCAGCAACCATAGTCCCGCCCC
TAACTCCGCCCATCCCGCCCCTAACTCCGCCCAGTTCCGCCCATTCTCCGCCCCATGGCTGACTAATTTT
TTTTATTTATGCAGAGGCCGAGGCCGCCTCGGCCTCTGAGCTATTCCAGAAGTAGTGAGGAGGCTTTTTT
GGAGGCCTAGGCTTTTGCAAAAAGCTAACTTGTTTATTGCAGCTTATAATGGTTACAAATAAAGCAATAG
CATCACAAATTTCACAAATAAAGCATTTTTTTCACTGCATTCTAGTTGTGGTTTGTCCAAACTCATCAAT
GTATCTTATCATGTCTGGATCCGCTGCATTAATGAATCGGCCAACGCGCGGGGAGAGGCGGTTTGCGTAT
TGGGCGCTCTTCCGCTTCCTCGCTCACTGACTCGCTGCGCTCGGTCGTTCGGCTGCGGCGAGCGGTATCA
GCTCACTCAAAGGCGGTAATACGGTTATCCACAGAATCAGGGGATAACGCAGGAAAGAACATGTGAGCAA
AAGGCCAGCAAAAGGCCAGGAACCGTAAAAAGGCCGCGTTGCTGGCGTTTTTCCATAGGCTCCGCCCCCC
TGACGAGCATCACAAAAATCGACGCTCAAGTCAGAGGTGGCGAAACCCGACAGGACTATAAAGATACCAG
GCGTTTCCCCCTGGAAGCTCCCTCGTGCGCTCTCCTGTTCCGACCCTGCCGCTTACCGGATACCTGTCCG
CCTTTCTCCCTTCGGGAAGCGTGGCGCTTTCTCATAGCTCACGCTGTAGGTATCTCAGTTCGGTGTAGGT
CGTTCGCTCCAAGCTGGGCTGTGTGCACGAACCCCCCGTTCAGCCCGACCGCTGCGCCTTATCCGGTAAC
TATCGTCTTGAGTCCAACCCGGTAAGACACGACTTATCGCCACTGGCAGCAGCCACTGGTAACAGGATTA
GCAGAGCGAGGTATGTAGGCGGTGCTACAGAGTTCTTGAAGTGGTGGCCTAACTACGGCTACACTAGAAG
AACAGTATTTGGTATCTGCGCTCTGCTGAAGCCAGTTACCTTCGGAAAAAGAGTTGGTAGCTCTTGATCC
GGCAAACAAACCACCGCTGGTAGCGGTGGTTTTTTTGTTTGCAAGCAGCAGATTACGCGCAGAAAAAAAG
GATCTCAAGAAGATCCTTTGATCTTTTCTACGGGGTCTGACGCTCAGTGGAACGAAAACTCACGTTAAGG
GATTTTGGTCATGAGATTATCAAAAAGGATCTTCACCTAGATCCTTTTAAATTAAAAATGAAGTTTTAAA
TCAATCTAAAGTATATATGAGTAAACTTGGTCTGACAGTTACCAATGCTTAATCAGTGAGGCACCTATCT
CAGCGATCTGTCTATTTCGTTCATCCATAGTTGCCTGACTCCCCGTCGTGTAGATAACTACGATACGGGA
GGGCTTACCATCTGGCCCCAGTGCTGCAATGATACCGCGAGACCCACGCTCACCGGCTCCAGATTTATCA
GCAATAAACCAGCCAGCCGGAAGGGCCGAGCGCAGAAGTGGTCCTGCAACTTTATCCGCCTCCATCCAGT
CTATTAATTGTTGCCGGGAAGCTAGAGTAAGTAGTTCGCCAGTTAATAGTTTGCGCAACGTTGTTGCCAT
TGCTACAGGCATCGTGGTGTCACGCTCGTCGTTTGGTATGGCTTCATTCAGCTCCGGTTCCCAACGATCA
AGGCGAGTTACATGATCCCCCATGTTGTGCAAAAAAGCGGTTAGCTCCTTCGGTCCTCCGATCGTTGTCA
GAAGTAAGTTGGCCGCAGTGTTATCACTCATGGTTATGGCAGCACTGCATAATTCTCTTACTGTCATGCC
ATCCGTAAGATGCTTTTCTGTGACTGGTGAGTACTCAACCAAGTCATTCTGAGAATAGTGTATGCGGCGA
CCGAGTTGCTCTTGCCCGGCGTCAATACGGGATAATACCGCGCCACATAGCAGAACTTTAAAAGTGCTCA
TCATTGGAAAACGTTCTTCGGGGCGAAAACTCTCAAGGATCTTACCGCTGTTGAGATCCAGTTCGATGTA
ACCCACTCGTGCACCCAACTGATCTTCAGCATCTTTTACTTTCACCAGCGTTTCTGGGTGAGCAAAAACA
GGAAGGCAAAATGCCGCAAAAAAGGGAATAAGGGCGACACGGAAATGTTGAATACTCATACTCTTCCTTT
TTCAATGACCGCTTTGGAAAAACAAAGACTGTATTTCCTGGAAATTAATGTTTATTCAATAAACTGTGTA
TTCAGCTATATTCACATAGTGGTGAGGCTGAAATGAGGCGGGAAGAGGCGGTTGGGGCTTAATTATATCA
ATTTGGGTGGCCCCACAGCGCCTCCAAGGCGCCAGTCCTGTTTTGACAAGTTGCCTCTGGAAGCCTCTCT
TCTTTTTCTCCAGAGTAAGCGGAGGCCAGGGGCCCCCGGCCTCTGCTTAATACTAAAAAAAACAGCTG
Features (pLannotate 1.2.2; 23 found; start..end, strand, type, name):
    304..438     +  polyA_signal   SV40 poly(A) signal: SV40 polyadenylation signal
    452..831     +  enhancer       CMV enhancer: human cytomegalovirus immediate early enhancer
    833..1110    +  promoter       chicken β-actin promoter: No description available
   1111..2127    +  intron         chimeric intron: chimera between introns from chicken β-actin and rabbit β-globin
   2151..2169    +  promoter       T7 promoter: promoter for bacteriophage T7 RNA polymerase
   2240..2716    +  CDS            tadA: TADA_ECOLI - Also known as yfhC. Experimental evidence at protein level: Swiss-Prot protein existence level 1. Catalyzes the deamination of adenosine to inosine at the wobble position 34 of tRNA(Arg2). Essential for cell viability. From Escherichia coli (strain K12).
   2837..3328    +  CDS            tadA: TADA_ECOLI - Also known as yfhC. Experimental evidence at protein level: Swiss-Prot protein existence level 1. Catalyzes the deamination of adenosine to inosine at the wobble position 34 of tRNA(Arg2). Essential for cell viability. From Escherichia coli (strain K12).
   3428..5029    +  CDS            dCas9(N): N-terminal portion of catalytically inactive Streptococcus pyogenes dCas9 carrying the D10A mutation (Zetsche et al., 2015)
   5030..7524    +  CDS            Cas9(C) (fragment): C-terminal portion of Streptococcus pyogenes Cas9 (Zetsche et al., 2015)
   7658..8374    +  CDS            EGFP: EGFP is a basic (constitutively fluorescent) green fluorescent protein published in 1996, derived from Aequorea victoria. It is reported to be a rapidly-maturing weak dimer with moderate acid sensitivity.
   8510..8972    +  misc_feature   IRES: internal ribosome entry site (IRES) of the encephalomyocarditis virus (EMCV)
   8986..9585    +  CDS            PuroR: puromycin N-acetyltransferase; pac from Streptomyces alboniger; confers resistance to puromycin
   9672..9896    +  polyA_signal   bGH poly(A) signal: bovine growth hormone polyadenylation signal
   9965..9987    -  protein_bind   lac operator (fragment): The lac repressor binds to the lac operator to inhibit transcription in E. coli. This inhibition can be relieved by adding lactose or isopropyl-β-D-thiogalactopyranoside (IPTG). lac repressor encoded by lacI
   9991..10021   -  promoter       lac promoter: promoter for the E. coli lac operon
  10036..10057   -  protein_bind   CAP binding site: CAP binding activates transcription in the presence of cAMP. E. coli catabolite activator protein
  10070..10109   -  CDS            lacI (fragment): lac repressor; lacI; The lac repressor binds to the lac operator to inhibit transcription in E. coli. This inhibition can be relieved by adding lactose or isopropyl-β-D-thiogalactopyranoside (IPTG).
  10116..10138   +  promoter       SV40 promoter (fragment): SV40 enhancer and early promoter
  10162..10297   +  rep_origin     SV40 ori: SV40 origin of replication
  10317..10451   +  polyA_signal   SV40 poly(A) signal: SV40 polyadenylation signal
  10453..10507   -  CDS            lacI (fragment): lac repressor; lacI; The lac repressor binds to the lac operator to inhibit transcription in E. coli. This inhibition can be relieved by adding lactose or isopropyl-β-D-thiogalactopyranoside (IPTG).
  10690..11278   -  rep_origin     ori: high-copy-number ColE1/pMB1/pBR322/pUC origin of replication
  11449..12309   -  CDS            AmpR: β-lactamase; bla; confers resistance to ampicillin, carbenicillin, and related antibiotics
