[The description below was written by a language model from this plasmid's Addgene catalogue record and pLannotate feature annotations shown in this document.]
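Description:
CAG-ABEmax-P2A-EGFP-ires-puro is a mammalian expression and CRISPR plasmid built on the PyCAG backbone, listed at about 12.6 kb. It delivers the ABEmax adenine base editor together with a fluorescent reporter and a drug-selection marker. In bacteria it is maintained as a high-copy plasmid through a ColE1/pUC-type origin and selected with ampicillin (β-lactamase). The backbone also carries an SV40 origin of replication, SV40 polyadenylation signals and remnants of lac regulatory sequences that have no evident role in the payload.

Expression is driven by the CAG promoter, annotated as the CMV immediate-early enhancer, the chicken β-actin promoter and a chimeric β-actin/β-globin intron, an arrangement that gives strong constitutive transcription in many mammalian cell types. A short T7 promoter lies just upstream of the coding region. The editor consists of two tandem copies of E. coli-derived TadA adenosine deaminase fused to Streptococcus pyogenes Cas9. The N-terminal Cas9 portion is annotated as carrying the D10A mutation, consistent with the nickase form used in adenine base editors, which convert A•T to G•C base pairs without making double-strand breaks. A P2A self-cleaving peptide, named in the record but not annotated in the feature table, links the editor to EGFP. An EMCV IRES then allows translation of puromycin N-acetyltransferase from the same transcript, which ends at a bGH polyadenylation signal.

Because all three proteins come from one mRNA, green fluorescence or puromycin resistance marks cells expressing the editor, allowing sorting or selection to enrich them. The ABEmax-P2A fragment was taken from an earlier CMV-driven ABEmax-P2A-GFP plasmid. No guide RNA cassette is annotated, so a guide would apparently have to be supplied separately.
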