Addgene plasmid #121170: CAG-ABEmax-P2A-EGFP-ires-puro
Purpose: CAG promoter driven expression of ABEmax base editor, EGFP and Puromycin resistance.
Depositing lab: Timo Otonkoski. Depositing organization: University of Helsinki.
Backbone
  Vector backbone: PyCAG
  Total vector size (bp): 12644
  Vector type: Mammalian Expression, CRISPR
  Selectable markers: Puromycin ; EGFP
Growth in bacteria
  Bacterial resistance: Ampicillin, 100 μg/mL
  Growth temperature: 37°C
  Growth strain: DH5alpha
  Copy number: High Copy
Gene/Insert
  Gene/Insert name: ABEmax-P2A-EGFP-ires-puro
  Species: Streptococcus pyogenes
  Insert size (bp): 6195
  Tag / fusion protein: P2A-EGFP-ires-puro (C terminal on insert)
Resource information
  A portion of this plasmid was derived from a plasmid made by: The ABEmax-P2A fragment was cloned from pCMV_ABEmax_P2A_GFP (Plasmid #112101) from David Liu lab.
Terms and licenses: Academic/Nonprofit Terms; Industry Terms: Not Available to Industry
How to cite: CAG-ABEmax-P2A-EGFP-ires-puro was a gift from Timo Otonkoski (Addgene plasmid # 121170 ; http://n2t.net/addgene:121170 ; RRID:Addgene_121170)
